Addgene plasmid #63886: pOTTC813 - pAAV-SYN1-CRTsigpep-GCaMP3-KDEL
Purpose: An AAV packaging vector that expresses ER-retained GCaMP3 under control of the SYN1 promoter.
Depositing lab: Brandon Harvey. Depositing organization: National Institute on Drug Abuse (NIDA). Publication: A Low Affinity GCaMP3 Variant (GCaMPer) for Imaging the Endoplasmic Reticulum Calcium Store. Henderson MJ, Baldwin HA, Werley CA, Boccardo S, Whitaker LR, Yan X, Holt GT, Schreiter ER, Looger LL, Cohen AE, Kim DS, Harvey BK. PLoS One. 2015 Oct 9;10(10):e0139273. doi: 10.1371/journal.pone.0139273. eCollection 2015. PONE-D-15-20579 PubMed 26451944.
Backbone
  Vector backbone: Addgene Plasmid #50465
  Backbone manufacturer: Bryan Roth
  Vector type: AAV
Growth in bacteria
  Bacterial resistance: Ampicillin, 100 μg/mL
  Growth temperature: 30°C
  Growth strain: Stbl3
  Copy number: Low Copy
Gene/Insert
  Gene/Insert name: ER-localized GCaMP3(wt)
  Species: Synthetic
  Promoter: human SYN1
  Cloning method: Restriction Enzyme; 5′ cloning site bamhi (unknown if destroyed); 3′ cloning site ecori (unknown if destroyed)
  Sequencing primers: 5′ hSYN1 F417 actcagcgctgcctcagtct; 3′ WPRE_R1
Terms and licenses: Academic/Nonprofit Terms; Industry Terms: Not Available to Industry
How to cite: pOTTC813 - pAAV-SYN1-CRTsigpep-GCaMP3-KDEL was a gift from Brandon Harvey (Addgene plasmid # 63886 ; http://n2t.net/addgene:63886 ; RRID:Addgene_63886)
