[The description below was written by a language model from this plasmid's Addgene catalogue record and the feature table of its GenBank file.]
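Description:
pOTTC813 - pAAV-SYN1-CRTsigpep-GCaMP3-KDEL is a 5,993 bp AAV transfer (packaging) plasmid built on an existing hSyn-driven pAAV backbone. It delivers an endoplasmic reticulum-retained version of the genetically encoded calcium indicator GCaMP3 to neurons. In bacteria it is maintained through a ColE1/pUC-type origin and selected with ampicillin via the bla gene. An f1 phage origin is also present. The origin is annotated as high-copy, but the catalogue lists the plasmid as low copy and names a recombination-deficient strain, which is typical of plasmids carrying repeat-rich ITRs.

The expression cassette lies between two AAV2 inverted terminal repeats, which are the cis elements needed for replication and packaging of the intervening DNA into AAV particles. The human synapsin I promoter confers neuron-specific transcription of the synthetic insert, which was cloned by restriction digestion at BamHI and EcoRI sites. The feature table picks out the GCaMP3 parts: the calmodulin-binding peptide from myosin light chain kinase, an EGFP-derived region marked only by primer sites, and calmodulin. Calcium-dependent interaction of the two flanking modules alters the fluorescence of the GFP core. Upstream of these lie a 6xHis tag, T7 gene 10 leader and Xpress epitope. The plasmid name indicates an N-terminal signal peptide (CRTsigpep, presumably calreticulin) and a C-terminal KDEL retention motif, which would direct the sensor into the ER and keep it there, but neither is annotated separately. A WPRE and the human growth hormone polyadenylation signal follow the coding region to enhance transcript processing and expression.

The insert is listed as wild-type GCaMP3. The associated publication describes a low-affinity GCaMP3 variant for imaging ER calcium stores.
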