LOCUS       Exported 5993 bp ds-DNA circular SYN 12-MAY-2021
DEFINITION  An AAV packaging vector that expresses ER-retained GCaMP3 under
            control of the SYN1 promoter..
ACCESSION   .
VERSION     .
KEYWORDS    pOTTC813 - pAAV-SYN1-CRTsigpep-GCaMP3-KDEL
SOURCE      synthetic DNA construct
  ORGANISM  synthetic DNA construct
REFERENCE   1 (bases 1 to 5993)
  AUTHORS   Henderson MJ, Baldwin HA, Werley CA, Boccardo S, Whitaker LR, Yan X,
            Holt GT, Schreiter ER, Looger LL, Cohen AE, Kim DS, Harvey BK
  TITLE     A Low Affinity GCaMP3 Variant (GCaMPer) for Imaging the Endoplasmic
            Reticulum Calcium Store.
  JOURNAL   PLoS One. 2015 Oct 9;10(10):e0139273. doi:
            10.1371/journal.pone.0139273. eCollection 2015.
  PUBMED    26451944
REFERENCE   2 (bases 1 to 5993)
  AUTHORS   .
  TITLE     Direct Submission
  JOURNAL   Exported May 12, 2021 from SnapGene Server 1.1.58
            http://www.snapgene.com
FEATURES             Location/Qualifiers
     source          1..5993
                     /organism="synthetic DNA construct"
                     /mol_type="other DNA"
     repeat_region   1..141
                     /label=AAV2 ITR
                     /note="inverted terminal repeat of adeno-associated virus
                     serotype 2"
     repeat_region   12..141
                     /label=AAV2 ITR
     promoter        186..633
                     /label=hSyn promoter
                     /note="human synapsin I promoter; confers neuron-specific
                     expression (Kugler et al., 2003)"
     CDS             723..740
                     /codon_start=1
                     /product="6xHis affinity tag"
                     /label=6xHis
                     /translation="HHHHHH"
     CDS             744..776
                     /codon_start=1
                     /product="leader peptide from bacteriophage T7 gene 10"
                     /label=T7 tag (gene 10 leader)
                     /note="promotes efficient translation in E. coli"
                     /translation="MASMTGGQQMG"
     CDS             780..803
                     /codon_start=1
                     /product="Xpress(TM) epitope tag, including an enterokinase
                     recognition and cleavage site"
                     /label=Xpress(TM) tag
                     /translation="DLYDDDDK"
     regulatory      810..819
                     /regulatory_class="other"
                     /note="vertebrate consensus sequence for strong initiation
                     of translation (Kozak, 1987)"
     CDS             831..887
                     /codon_start=1
                     /product="calmodulin-binding peptide from avian smooth
                     muscle myosin light chain kinase"
                     /label=calmodulin-binding peptide
                     /translation="RRKWNKTGHAVRAIGRLSS"
     primer_bind     1100..1121
                     /label=EGFP-C
                     /note="EGFP, forward primer"
     primer_bind     complement(1227..1248)
                     /label=EGFP-N
                     /note="EGFP, reverse primer"
     primer_bind     complement(1488..1507)
                     /label=EXFP-R
                     /note="For distinguishing EGFP variants, reverse primer"
     CDS             1623..2063
                     /codon_start=1
                     /product="calcium-binding protein"
                     /label=calmodulin
                     /translation="DQLTEEQIAEFKEAFSLFDKDGDGTITTKELGTVMRSLGQNPTEA
                     ELQDMINEVDADGDGTIDFPEFLTMMARKMKDTDSEEEIREAFRVFDKDGNGYISAAEL
                     RHVMTNLGEKLTDEEVDEMIREADIDGDGQVNYEEFVQMMTAK"
     misc_feature    2120..2708
                     /label=WPRE
                     /note="woodchuck hepatitis virus posttranscriptional
                     regulatory element"
     primer_bind     complement(2173..2193)
                     /label=WPRE-R
                     /note="WPRE, reverse primer"
     CDS             complement(2591..2602)
                     /codon_start=1
                     /product="Factor Xa recognition and cleavage site"
                     /label=Factor Xa site
                     /translation="IEGR"
     polyA_signal    2740..3216
                     /label=hGH poly(A) signal
                     /note="human growth hormone polyadenylation signal"
     primer_bind     complement(2939..2958)
                     /label=hGH-PA-R
                     /note="Human growth hormone terminator, reverse primer"
     repeat_region   3256..3396
                     /label=AAV2 ITR
                     /note="inverted terminal repeat of adeno-associated virus
                     serotype 2"
     repeat_region   3256..3385
                     /label=AAV2 ITR
     rep_origin      3471..3926
                     /direction=RIGHT
                     /label=f1 ori
                     /note="f1 bacteriophage origin of replication; arrow
                     indicates direction of (+) strand synthesis"
     primer_bind     complement(3558..3577)
                     /label=F1ori-R
                     /note="F1 origin, reverse primer"
     primer_bind     3768..3789
                     /label=F1ori-F
                     /note="F1 origin, forward primer"
     primer_bind     complement(3943..3962)
                     /label=pRS-marker
                     /note="pRS vectors, use to sequence yeast selectable
                     marker"
     primer_bind     4062..4084
                     /label=pGEX 3'
                     /note="pGEX vectors, reverse primer"
     primer_bind     complement(4122..4140)
                     /label=pBRforEco
                     /note="pBR322 vectors, upsteam of EcoRI site, forward
                     primer"
     promoter        4208..4312
                     /gene="bla"
                     /label=AmpR promoter
     CDS             4313..5173
                     /codon_start=1
                     /gene="bla"
                     /product="beta-lactamase"
                     /label=AmpR
                     /note="confers resistance to ampicillin, carbenicillin, and
                     related antibiotics"
                     /translation="MSIQHFRVALIPFFAAFCLPVFAHPETLVKVKDAEDQLGARVGYI
                     ELDLNSGKILESFRPEERFPMMSTFKVLLCGAVLSRIDAGQEQLGRRIHYSQNDLVEYS
                     PVTEKHLTDGMTVRELCSAAITMSDNTAANLLLTTIGGPKELTAFLHNMGDHVTRLDRW
                     EPELNEAIPNDERDTTMPVAMATTLRKLLTGELLTLASRQQLIDWMEADKVAGPLLRSA
                     LPAGWFIADKSGAGERGSRGIIAALGPDGKPSRIVVIYTTGSQATMDERNRQIAEIGAS
                     LIKHW"
     primer_bind     complement(4531..4550)
                     /label=Amp-R
                     /note="Ampicillin resistance gene, reverse primer"
     rep_origin      5344..5932
                     /direction=RIGHT
                     /label=ori
                     /note="high-copy-number ColE1/pMB1/pBR322/pUC origin of
                     replication"
     primer_bind     5833..5852
                     /label=pBR322ori-F
                     /note="pBR322 origin, forward primer"
ORIGIN
        1 cctgcaggca gctgcgcgct cgctcgctca ctgaggccgc ccgggcaaag cccgggcgtc
       61 gggcgacctt tggtcgcccg gcctcagtga gcgagcgagc gcgcagagag ggagtggcca
      121 actccatcac taggggttcc tgcggccgca cgcgtgtgtc tagactgcag agggccctgc
      181 gtatgagtgc aagtgggttt taggaccagg atgaggcggg gtgggggtgc ctacctgacg
      241 accgaccccg acccactgga caagcaccca acccccattc cccaaattgc gcatccccta
      301 tcagagaggg ggaggggaaa caggatgcgg cgaggcgcgt gcgcactgcc agcttcagca
      361 ccgcggacag tgccttcgcc cccgcctggc ggcgcgcgcc accgccgcct cagcactgaa
      421 ggcgcgctga cgtcactcgc cggtcccccg caaactcccc ttcccggcca ccttggtcgc
      481 gtccgcgccg ccgccggccc agccggaccg caccacgcga ggcgcgagat aggggggcac
      541 gggcgcgacc atctgcgctg cggcgccggc gactcagcgc tgcctcagtc tgcggtgggc
      601 agcggaggag tcgtgtcgtg cctgagagcg cagtcgagaa ggtaccggat ccgctagcca
      661 ccatgctgct atccgtgccg ttgctgctcg gcctcctcgg cctggccgtc gccatgggtt
      721 ctcatcatca tcatcatcat ggtatggcta gcatgactgg tggacagcaa atgggtcggg
      781 atctgtacga cgatgacgat aaggatctcg ccaccatggt cgactcatca cgtcgtaagt
      841 ggaataagac aggtcacgca gtcagagcta taggtcggct gagctcactc gagaacgtct
      901 atatcaaggc cgacaagcag aagaacggca tcaaggcgaa cttcaagatc cgccacaaca
      961 tcgaggacgg cggcgtgcag ctcgcctacc actaccagca gaacaccccc atcggcgacg
     1021 gccccgtgct gctgcccgac aaccactacc tgagcgtgca gtccaaactt tcgaaagacc
     1081 ccaacgagaa gcgcgatcac atggtcctgc tggagttcgt gaccgccgcc gggatcactc
     1141 tcggcatgga cgagctgtac aagggcggta ccggagggag catggtgagc aagggcgagg
     1201 agctgttcac cggggtggtg cccatcctgg tcgagctgga cggcgacgta aacggccaca
     1261 agttcagcgt gtccggcgag ggtgagggcg atgccaccta cggcaagctg accctgaagt
     1321 tcatctgcac caccggcaag ctgcccgtgc cctggcccac cctcgtgacc accctgacct
     1381 acggcgtgca gtgcttcagc cgctaccccg accacatgaa gcagcacgac ttcttcaagt
     1441 ccgccatgcc cgaaggctac atccaggagc gcaccatctt cttcaaggac gacggcaact
     1501 acaagacccg cgccgaggtg aagttcgagg gcgacaccct ggtgaaccgc atcgagctga
     1561 agggcatcga cttcaaggag gacggcaaca tcctggggca caagctggag tacaacacgc
     1621 gtgaccaact gactgaagag cagatcgcag aatttaaaga ggctttctcc ctatttgaca
     1681 aggacgggga tgggacaata acaaccaagg agctggggac ggtgatgcgg tctctggggc
     1741 agaaccccac agaagcagag ctgcaggaca tgatcaatga agtagatgcc gacggtgacg
     1801 gcacaatcga cttccctgag ttcctgacaa tgatggcaag aaaaatgaaa gacacagaca
     1861 gtgaagaaga aattagagaa gcgttccgtg tgtttgataa ggatggcaat ggctacatca
     1921 gtgcagcaga gcttcgccac gtgatgacaa accttggaga gaagttaaca gatgaagagg
     1981 ttgatgaaat gatcagggaa gcagacatcg atggggatgg tcaggtaaac tacgaagagt
     2041 ttgtacaaat gatgacagcg aagacagcag aaaaagatga gttgtagggc gcgccgaatt
     2101 cgatatcaag cttatcgata atcaacctct ggattacaaa atttgtgaaa gattgactgg
     2161 tattcttaac tatgttgctc cttttacgct atgtggatac gctgctttaa tgcctttgta
     2221 tcatgctatt gcttcccgta tggctttcat tttctcctcc ttgtataaat cctggttgct
     2281 gtctctttat gaggagttgt ggcccgttgt caggcaacgt ggcgtggtgt gcactgtgtt
     2341 tgctgacgca acccccactg gttggggcat tgccaccacc tgtcagctcc tttccgggac
     2401 tttcgctttc cccctcccta ttgccacggc ggaactcatc gccgcctgcc ttgcccgctg
     2461 ctggacaggg gctcggctgt tgggcactga caattccgtg gtgttgtcgg ggaaatcatc
     2521 gtcctttcct tggctgctcg cctatgttgc cacctggatt ctgcgcggga cgtccttctg
     2581 ctacgtccct tcggccctca atccagcgga ccttccttcc cgcggcctgc tgccggctct
     2641 gcggcctctt ccgcgtcttc gccttcgccc tcagacgagt cggatctccc tttgggccgc
     2701 ctccccgcat cgataccgag cgctgctcga gagatctacg ggtggcatcc ctgtgacccc
     2761 tccccagtgc ctctcctggc cctggaagtt gccactccag tgcccaccag ccttgtccta
     2821 ataaaattaa gttgcatcat tttgtctgac taggtgtcct tctataatat tatggggtgg
     2881 aggggggtgg tatggagcaa ggggcaagtt gggaagacaa cctgtagggc ctgcggggtc
     2941 tattgggaac caagctggag tgcagtggca caatcttggc tcactgcaat ctccgcctcc
     3001 tgggttcaag cgattctcct gcctcagcct cccgagttgt tgggattcca ggcatgcatg
     3061 accaggctca gctaattttt gtttttttgg tagagacggg gtttcaccat attggccagg
     3121 ctggtctcca actcctaatc tcaggtgatc tacccacctt ggcctcccaa attgctggga
     3181 ttacaggcgt gaaccactgc tcccttccct gtccttctga ttttgtaggt aaccacgtgc
     3241 ggaccgagcg gccgcaggaa cccctagtga tggagttggc cactccctct ctgcgcgctc
     3301 gctcgctcac tgaggccggg cgaccaaagg tcgcccgacg cccgggcttt gcccgggcgg
     3361 cctcagtgag cgagcgagcg cgcagctgcc tgcaggggcg cctgatgcgg tattttctcc
     3421 ttacgcatct gtgcggtatt tcacaccgca tannnnnnnn nnnnnnnnnn nnnnnnnnnn
     3481 nnnnnnnnnn nnnnnnnnnn nnnnnnnnnn nnnnnnnnnn nnnnnnnnnn nnnnnnnnnn
     3541 nnnnnnnnnn nnnnnnnnnn nnnnnnnnnn nnnnnnnnnn nnnnnnnnnn nnnncnnnnn
     3601 nnnnnnnnnn nnnnnnnnnn nnnnnnnnnn nnnnnnnnnn nnnnnnnnnn nnnnnnnnnn
     3661 nnnnnnnnnn nnnnnnnnnn nnnnnnnnnn nnnnnnnnnn nnnnnnnnnn nnnnnnnnnn
     3721 nnnnnnnnnn nnnnnncctt tgacgttgga gtccacgttc tttaatagtg gactcttgtt
     3781 ccaaactgga acaacactca accctatctc gggctattct tttgatttat aagggatttt
     3841 gccgatttcg gcctattggt taaaaaatga gctgatttaa caaaaattta acgcgaattt
     3901 taacaaaata ttaacgttta caattttatg gtgcactctc agtacaatct gctctgatgc
     3961 cgcatagtta agccagcccc gacacccgcc aacacccgct gacgcgccct gacgggcttg
     4021 tctgctcccg gcatccgctt acagacaagc tgtgaccgtc tccgggagct gcatgtgtca
     4081 gaggttttca ccgtcatcac cgaaacgcgc gagacgaaag ggcctcgtga tacgcctatt
     4141 tttataggtt aatgtcatga taataatggt ttcttagacg tcaggtggca cttttcgggg
     4201 aaatgtgcgc ggaaccccta tttgtttatt tttctaaata cattcaaata tgtatccgct
     4261 catgagacaa taaccctgat aaatgcttca ataatattga aaaaggaaga gtatgagtat
     4321 tcaacatttc cgtgtcgccc ttattccctt ttttgcggca ttttgccttc ctgtttttgc
     4381 tcacccagaa acgctggtga aagtaaaaga tgctgaagat cagttgggtg cacgagtggg
     4441 ttacatcgaa ctggatctca acagcggtaa gatccttgag agttttcgcc ccgaagaacg
     4501 ttttccaatg atgagcactt ttaaagttct gctatgtggc gcggtattat cccgtattga
     4561 cgccgggcaa gagcaactcg gtcgccgcat acactattct cagaatgact tggttgagta
     4621 ctcaccagtc acagaaaagc atcttacgga tggcatgaca gtaagagaat tatgcagtgc
     4681 tgccataacc atgagtgata acactgcggc caacttactt ctgacaacga tcggaggacc
     4741 gaaggagcta accgcttttt tgcacaacat gggggatcat gtaactcgcc ttgatcgttg
     4801 ggaaccggag ctgaatgaag ccataccaaa cgacgagcgt gacaccacga tgcctgtagc
     4861 aatggcaaca acgttgcgca aactattaac tggcgaacta cttactctag cttcccggca
     4921 acaattaata gactggatgg aggcggataa agttgcagga ccacttctgc gctcggccct
     4981 tccggctggc tggtttattg ctgataaatc tggagccggt gagcgtgggt ctcgcggtat
     5041 cattgcagca ctggggccag atggtaagcc ctcccgtatc gtagttatct acacgacggg
     5101 gagtcaggca actatggatg aacgaaatag acagatcgct gagataggtg cctcactgat
     5161 taagcattgg taactgtcag accaagttta ctcatatata ctttagattg atttaaaact
     5221 tcatttttaa tttaaaagga tctaggtgaa gatccttttt gataatctca tgaccaaaat
     5281 cccttaacgt gagttttcgt tccactgagc gtcagacccc gtagaaaaga tcaaaggatc
     5341 ttcttgagat cctttttttc tgcgcgtaat ctgctgcttg caaacaaaaa aaccaccgct
     5401 accagcggtg gtttgtttgc cggatcaaga gctaccaact ctttttccga aggtaactgg
     5461 cttcagcaga gcgcagatac caaatactgt ccttctagtg tagccgtagt taggccacca
     5521 cttcaagaac tctgtagcac cgcctacata cctcgctctg ctaatcctgt taccagtggc
     5581 tgctgccagt ggcgataagt cgtgtcttac cgggttggac tcaagacgat agttaccgga
     5641 taaggcgcag cggtcgggct gaacgggggg ttcgtgcaca cagcccagct tggagcgaac
     5701 gacctacacc gaactgagat acctacagcg tgagctatga gaaagcgcca cgcttcccga
     5761 agggagaaag gcggacaggt atccggtaag cggcagggtc ggaacaggag agcgcacgag
     5821 ggagcttcca gggggaaacg cctggtatct ttatagtcct gtcgggtttc gccacctctg
     5881 acttgagcgt cgatttttgt gatgctcgtc aggggggcgg agcctatgga aaaacgccag
     5941 caacgcggcc tttttacggt tcctggcctt ttgctggcct tttgctcaca tgt
//
