>Addgene plasmid #63886 | pOTTC813 - pAAV-SYN1-CRTsigpep-GCaMP3-KDEL | addgene partial sequence | sequence record 131512 | pMH4-5 5'-gactcagcgctgcctcagtctg-3'
GTCGTGCCTGAGAGCGCAGTCGAGAAGGTACCGGATCCGCTAGCCACCATGCTGCTATCCGTGCCGTTGC
TGCTCGGCCTCCTCGGCCTGGCCGTCGCCATGGGTTCTCATCATCATCATCATCATGGTATGGCTAGCAT
GACTGGTGGACAGCAAATGGGTCGGGATCTGTACGACGATGACGATAAGGATCTCGCCACCATGGTCGAC
TCATCACGTCGTAAGTGGAATAAGACAGGTCACGCAGTCAGAGCTATAGGTCGGCTGAGCTCACTCGAGA
ACGTCTATATCAAGGCCGACAAGCAGAAGAACGGCATCAAGGCGAACTTCAAGATCCGCCACAACATCGA
GGACGGCGGCGTGCAGCTCGCCTACCACTACCAGCAGAACACCCCCATCGGCGACGGCCCCGTGCTGCTG
CCCGACAACCACTACCTGAGCGTGCAGTCCAAACTTTCGAAAGACCCCAACGAGAAGCGCGATCACATGG
TCCTGCTGGAGTTCGTGACCGCCGCCGGGATCACTCTCGGCATGGACGAGCTGTACAAGGGCGGTACCGG
AGGGAGCATGGTGAGCAAGGGCGAGGAGCTGTTCACCGGGGTGGTGCCCATCCTGGTCGAGCTGGACGGC
GACGTAAACGGCCACAAGTTCAGCGTGTCCGGCGAGGGTGAGGGCGATGCCACCTACGGCAAGCTGACCC
TGAAGTTCATCTGCACCACCGGCAAGCTGCCCGTGCCCTGGCCCACCCTCGTGACCACCCTGACCTACGG
CGTGCAGTGCTTCAGCCGCTACCCCGACCACATGAAGCAGCACGACTTCTTCAAGTCCGCCATGCCCGAA
GGCTACATCCAGGAGCGCACCATCTTCTTCAAGGACGACGGCAACTACAAGACCCGCGCCGAGGTGAAGT
TCGAGGGC
