>Addgene plasmid #63886 | pOTTC813 - pAAV-SYN1-CRTsigpep-GCaMP3-KDEL | addgene partial sequence | sequence record 131513 | WPRE-R 5'-CATAGCGTAAAAGGAGCAACA-3'
ATCTTTCACAAATTTTGTAATCCAGAGGTTGATTATCGATAAGCTTGATATCGAATTCGGCGCGCCCTAC
AACTCATCTTTTTCTGCTGTCTTCGCTGTCATCATTTGTACAAACTCTTCGTAGTTTACCTGACCATCCC
CATCGATGTCTGCTTCCCTGATCATTTCATCAACCTCTTCATCTGTTAACTTCTCTCCAAGGTTTGTCAT
CACGTGGCGAAGCTCTGCTGCACTGATGTAGCCATTGCCATCCTTATCAAACACACGGAACGCTTCTCTA
ATTTCTTCTTCACTGTCTGTGTCTTTCATTTTTCTTGCCATCATTGTCAGGAACTCAGGGAAGTCGATTG
TGCCGTCACCGTCGGCATCTACTTCATTGATCATGTCCTGCAGCTCTGCTTCTGTGGGGTTCTGCCCCAG
AGACCGCATCACCGTCCCCAGCTCCTTGGTTGTTATTGTCCCATCCCCGTCCTTGTCAAATAGGGAGAAA
GCCTCTTTAAATTCTGCGATCTGCTCTTCAGTCAGTTGGTCACGCGTGTTGTACTCCAGCTTGTGCCCCA
GGATGTTGCCGTCCTCCTTGAAGTCGATGCCCTTCAGCTCGATGCGGTTCACCAGGGTGTCGCCCTCGAA
CTTCACCTCGGCGCGGGTCTTGTAGTTGCCGTCGTCCTTGAAGAAGATGGTGCGCTCCTGGATGTAGCCT
TCGGGCATGGCGGACTTGAAGAAGTCGTGCTGCTTCATGTGGTCGGGGTAGCGGCTGAAGCACTGCACGC
CGTAGGTCAGGGTGGTCACGAGGGTGGGCCAGGGCACGGGCAGCTTGCCGGTGGTGCAGATGAACTTCAG
GGTCA
